Addgene plasmid #219244: SFFV-IRF1-Brd 310
Purpose: Transcription factor IRF1 with a specific barcode assigned.
Depositing lab: Filipe Pereira. Depositing organization: Center for Neuroscience and Cell Biology, University of Coimbra. Publication: A combinatorial transcription factor screening platform for immune cell reprogramming. Kurochkin I, Altman AR, Caiado I, Pertiga-Cabral D, Halitzki E, Minaeva M, Zimmermannova O, Henriques-Oliveira L, Klein D, Nair M, Oliveira D, Cajal LR, Knittel R, Feick C, Ringner M, Martin M, Cirovic B, Pires CF, Rosa FF, Sitnicka E, Theis FJ, Pereira CF. Cell Syst. 2026 Jan 21;17(1):101457. doi: 10.1016/j.cels.2025.101457. Epub 2026 Jan 14. PubMed 41539305.
Backbone
  Vector backbone: SFFV-MCS
  Backbone size w/o insert (bp): 6638
  Vector type: Lentiviral
Growth in bacteria
  Bacterial resistance: Ampicillin, 100 μg/mL
  Growth temperature: 37°C
  Growth strain: NEB Stable
  Copy number: High Copy
Gene/Insert
  Gene/Insert name: IRF1
  Species: H. sapiens (human)
  Insert size (bp): 978
  Entrez Gene: IRF1 (a.k.a. IMD117, IRF-1, MAR)
  Promoter: The spleen focus-forming virus (SFFV) promoter
  Cloning method: Restriction Enzyme; 5′ cloning site Bsp119I (not destroyed); 3′ cloning site BstHI (not destroyed)
Terms and licenses: Academic/Nonprofit Terms; Industry Terms: Not Available to Industry
Depositor comments: Barcode sequence cloned into XbaI restriction site. Design of plasmid is as follows: SFFV-[TF sequence]-WPRE-[Barcode sequence].
How to cite: SFFV-IRF1-Brd 310 was a gift from Filipe Pereira (Addgene plasmid # 219244 ; http://n2t.net/addgene:219244 ; RRID:Addgene_219244)
