[The description below was written by a language model from this plasmid's Addgene catalogue record and pLannotate feature annotations shown in this document.]
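Description:
SFFV-IRF1-Brd 310 is a lentiviral transfer plasmid built on the SFFV-MCS backbone for stable expression of the human transcription factor IRF1 in mammalian cells, with a construct-specific DNA barcode attached. It is propagated in E. coli through a high-copy ColE1/pUC-type origin and selected with ampicillin via the β-lactamase gene. The bacterial portion also retains pBluescript-type remnants: an f1 origin, lacZα and lac promoter/operator fragments, and T7 and T3 promoters. The annotated full sequence is about 7.6 kb, consistent with the stated backbone and insert sizes.

The viral cassette has a third-generation, self-inactivating layout. An RSV promoter fused to a truncated HIV-1 5′ LTR drives Tat-independent production of genomic RNA in packaging cells. It is followed by the Ψ packaging signal with a gag fragment, the Rev response element for nuclear export, and the cPPT/CTS, which aids nuclear import. The 3′ LTR carries the ΔU3 deletion that silences LTR-driven transcription after integration, and an SV40 poly(A) signal and SV40 origin lie beyond it.

Within the provirus, the spleen focus-forming virus promoter, which is strongly active in haematopoietic cells, drives the roughly 1 kb IRF1 coding sequence. This insert sits between retained restriction sites in the multiple cloning site. A WPRE follows to enhance transcript stability and expression. According to the depositor, the barcode sits in an XbaI site downstream of the WPRE, so it should be carried on the expressed transcript, although the feature table does not annotate it. No tag, reporter or mammalian selection marker is annotated. The plasmid belongs to a barcoded library used for combinatorial transcription factor screening in immune cell reprogramming, where the barcode identifies which factor was delivered.
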