Features (pLannotate 1.2.2; 29 found; start..end, strand, type, name):
     94..112     -  promoter       T7 promoter: promoter for bacteriophage T7 RNA polymerase
    120..275     +  CDS            lacZα (fragment): LacZα fragment of β-galactosidase; lacZ fragment
    280..708     +  rep_origin     f1 ori (sequence partly withheld): f1 bacteriophage origin of replication; arrow indicates direction of (+) strand synthesis
    761..865     +  promoter       AmpR promoter: bla
    866..1726    +  CDS            AmpR: β-lactamase; bla; confers resistance to ampicillin, carbenicillin, and related antibiotics
   1897..2485    +  rep_origin     ori: high-copy-number ColE1/pMB1/pBR322/pUC origin of replication
   2668..2760    +  CDS            lacI (fragment): lac repressor; lacI; The lac repressor binds to the lac operator to inhibit transcription in E. coli. This inhibition can be relieved by adding lactose or isopropyl-β-D-thiogalactopyranoside (IPTG).
   2773..2794    +  protein_bind   CAP binding site: CAP binding activates transcription in the presence of cAMP. E. coli catabolite activator protein
   2809..2839    +  promoter       lac promoter: promoter for the E. coli lac operon
   2847..2863    +  protein_bind   lac operator: The lac repressor binds to the lac operator to inhibit transcription in E. coli. This inhibition can be relieved by adding lactose or isopropyl-β-D-thiogalactopyranoside (IPTG). lac repressor encoded by lacI
   2908..2926    +  promoter       T3 promoter: promoter for bacteriophage T3 RNA polymerase
   2954..3180    +  promoter       RSV promoter: Rous sarcoma virus enhancer/promoter
   3181..3361    +  LTR            5' LTR (truncated): truncated 5' long terminal repeat (LTR) from HIV-1
   3408..3533    +  misc_feature   HIV-1 Ψ: packaging signal of human immunodeficiency virus type 1
   3517..3880    +  CDS            HIV-1 gag (fragment): gag protein from human immunodeficiency virus 1; gag
   4026..4259    +  misc_feature   RRE: The Rev response element (RRE) of HIV-1 allows for Rev-dependent mRNA export from the nucleus to the cytoplasm.
   4636..4736    +  CDS            Rev (fragment): human immunodeficiency virus 1 (HIV-1) Rev protein; rev; enhances nuclear export of unspliced and incompletely spliced viral mRNAs
   4755..4872    +  misc_feature   cPPT/CTS: central polypurine tract and central termination sequence of HIV-1
   4906..5307    +  promoter       SFFV promoter: spleen focus-forming virus long terminal repeat (LTR) promoter
   5317..5340    +  misc_feature   MCS (fragment): pBluescript multiple cloning site
   5365..6339    +  CDS            IRF1: IRF1_HUMAN - Experimental evidence at protein level: Swiss-Prot protein existence level 1. Transcriptional regulator which displays a remarkable functional diversity in the regulation of cellular responses (PubMed:15226432, PubMed:15509808, PubMed:17516545, PubMed:17942705, PubMed:18497060, PubMed:19404407, PubMed:19851330, PubMed:22367195, PubMed:32385160). Regulates transcription of IFN and IFN-inducible genes, host response to viral and bacterial infections, regulation of many genes expressed during hematopoiesis, inflammation, immune responses and cell proliferation and differentiation, re
   6350..6375    +  misc_feature   MCS (fragment): pBluescript multiple cloning site
   6375..6434    +  CDS            S (fragment): HBSAG_WHV6 - Experimental evidence at transcript level: Swiss-Prot protein existence level 2. The middle envelope protein plays an important role in the budding of the virion. It is involved in the induction of budding in a nucleocapsid independent way. In this process the majority of envelope proteins bud to form subviral lipoprotein particles of 22 nm of diameter that do not contain a nucleocapsid (By similarity). From Woodchuck hepatitis B virus (isolate w64/pWS23) (WHV).
   6566..6969    +  misc_feature   WPRE: woodchuck hepatitis virus posttranscriptional regulatory element
   7027..7086    +  CDS            nef (fragment): NEF_HV1Z2 - Experimental evidence at protein level: Swiss-Prot protein existence level 1. Extracellular Nef protein targets CD4(+) T-lymphocytes for apoptosis by interacting with CXCR4 surface receptors. From Human immunodeficiency virus type 1 group M subtype D (isolate Z2/CDC-Z34) (HIV-1).
   7088..7321    +  LTR            3' LTR (ΔU3): self-inactivating 3' long terminal repeat (LTR) from HIV-1
   7393..7514    +  polyA_signal   SV40 poly(A) signal: SV40 polyadenylation signal
   7533..7554    +  rep_origin     SV40 ori (fragment): SV40 origin of replication
   7554..73      +  rep_origin     SV40 ori (across the origin): SV40 origin of replication
>Addgene plasmid #219244 | SFFV-IRF1-Brd 310 | addgene full sequence | sequence record 449008 | Addgene NGS Result
ATTTATGCAGAGGCCGAGGCCGCCTCGGCCTCTGAGCTATTCCAGAAGTAGTGAGGAGGCTTTTTTGGAG
GCCTAGGGACGTACCCAATTCGCCCTATAGTGAGTCGTATTACGCGCGCTCACTGGCCGTCGTTTTACAA
CGTCGTGACTGGGAAAACCCTGGCGTTACCCAACTTAATCGCCTTGCAGCACATCCCCCTTTCGCCAGCT
GGCGTAATAGCGAAGAGGCCCGCACCGATCGCCCTTCCCAACAGTTGCGCAGCCTGAATGGCGAATGGG
[124 nt withheld, positions 280-403]
C
[91 nt withheld, positions 405-495]
A
[49 nt withheld, positions 497-545]
CCTTTGACGTTGGAGTCCACGTTCTTT
[37 nt withheld, positions 573-609]
ACCCTATCTCGGTCTATTCTTTTGATTTATAAGGGATTTTGCCGATTTCGGCCTATTGGTTAAAAAATGA
GCTGATTTAACAAAAATTTAACGCGAATTTTAACAAAATATTAACGCTTACAATTTAGGTGGCACTTTTC
GGGGAAATGTGCGCGGAACCCCTATTTGTTTATTTTTCTAAATACATTCAAATATGTATCCGCTCATGAG
ACAATAACCCTGATAAATGCTTCAATAATATTGAAAAAGGAAGAGTATGAGTATTCAACATTTCCGTGTC
GCCCTTATTCCCTTTTTTGCGGCATTTTGCCTTCCTGTTTTTGCTCACCCAGAAACGCTGGTGAAAGTAA
AAGATGCTGAAGATCAGTTGGGTGCACGAGTGGGTTACATCGAACTGGATCTCAACAGCGGTAAGATCCT
TGAGAGTTTTCGCCCCGAAGAACGTTTTCCAATGATGAGCACTTTTAAAGTTCTGCTATGTGGCGCGGTA
TTATCCCGTATTGACGCCGGGCAAGAGCAACTCGGTCGCCGCATACACTATTCTCAGAATGACTTGGTTG
AGTACTCACCAGTCACAGAAAAGCATCTTACGGATGGCATGACAGTAAGAGAATTATGCAGTGCTGCCAT
AACCATGAGTGATAACACTGCGGCCAACTTACTTCTGACAACGATCGGAGGACCGAAGGAGCTAACCGCT
TTTTTGCACAACATGGGGGATCATGTAACTCGCCTTGATCGTTGGGAACCGGAGCTGAATGAAGCCATAC
CAAACGACGAGCGTGACACCACGATGCCTGTAGCAATGGCAACAACGTTGCGCAAACTATTAACTGGCGA
ACTACTTACTCTAGCTTCCCGGCAACAATTAATAGACTGGATGGAGGCGGATAAAGTTGCAGGACCACTT
CTGCGCTCGGCCCTTCCGGCTGGCTGGTTTATTGCTGATAAATCTGGAGCCGGTGAGCGTGGGTCTCGCG
GTATCATTGCAGCACTGGGGCCAGATGGTAAGCCCTCCCGTATCGTAGTTATCTACACGACGGGGAGTCA
GGCAACTATGGATGAACGAAATAGACAGATCGCTGAGATAGGTGCCTCACTGATTAAGCATTGGTAACTG
TCAGACCAAGTTTACTCATATATACTTTAGATTGATTTAAAACTTCATTTTTAATTTAAAAGGATCTAGG
TGAAGATCCTTTTTGATAATCTCATGACCAAAATCCCTTAACGTGAGTTTTCGTTCCACTGAGCGTCAGA
CCCCGTAGAAAAGATCAAAGGATCTTCTTGAGATCCTTTTTTTCTGCGCGTAATCTGCTGCTTGCAAACA
AAAAAACCACCGCTACCAGCGGTGGTTTGTTTGCCGGATCAAGAGCTACCAACTCTTTTTCCGAAGGTAA
CTGGCTTCAGCAGAGCGCAGATACCAAATACTGTTCTTCTAGTGTAGCCGTAGTTAGGCCACCACTTCAA
GAACTCTGTAGCACCGCCTACATACCTCGCTCTGCTAATCCTGTTACCAGTGGCTGCTGCCAGTGGCGAT
AAGTCGTGTCTTACCGGGTTGGACTCAAGACGATAGTTACCGGATAAGGCGCAGCGGTCGGGCTGAACGG
GGGGTTCGTGCACACAGCCCAGCTTGGAGCGAACGACCTACACCGAACTGAGATACCTACAGCGTGAGCT
ATGAGAAAGCGCCACGCTTCCCGAAGGGAGAAAGGCGGACAGGTATCCGGTAAGCGGCAGGGTCGGAACA
GGAGAGCGCACGAGGGAGCTTCCAGGGGGAAACGCCTGGTATCTTTATAGTCCTGTCGGGTTTCGCCACC
TCTGACTTGAGCGTCGATTTTTGTGATGCTCGTCAGGGGGGCGGAGCCTATGGAAAAACGCCAGCAACGC
GGCCTTTTTACGGTTCCTGGCCTTTTGCTGGCCTTTTGCTCACATGTTCTTTCCTGCGTTATCCCCTGAT
TCTGTGGATAACCGTATTACCGCCTTTGAGTGAGCTGATACCGCTCGCCGCAGCCGAACGACCGAGCGCA
GCGAGTCAGTGAGCGAGGAAGCGGAAGAGCGCCCAATACGCAAACCGCCTCTCCCCGCGCGTTGGCCGAT
TCATTAATGCAGCTGGCACGACAGGTTTCCCGACTGGAAAGCGGGCAGTGAGCGCAACGCAATTAATGTG
AGTTAGCTCACTCATTAGGCACCCCAGGCTTTACACTTTATGCTTCCGGCTCGTATGTTGTGTGGAATTG
TGAGCGGATAACAATTTCACACAGGAAACAGCTATGACCATGATTACGCCAAGCGCGCAATTAACCCTCA
CTAAAGGGAACAAAAGCTGGAGCTGCAAGCTTAATGTAGTCTTATGCAATACTCTTGTAGTCTTGCAACA
TGGTAACGATGAGTTAGCAACATGCCTTACAAGGAGAGAAAAAGCACCGTGCATGCCGATTGGTGGAAGT
AAGGTGGTACGATCGTGCCTTATTAGGAAGGCAACAGACGGGTCTGACATGGATTGGACGAACCACTGAA
TTGCCGCATTGCAGAGATATTGTATTTAAGTGCCTAGCTCGATACATAAACGGGTCTCTCTGGTTAGACC
AGATCTGAGCCTGGGAGCTCTCTGGCTAACTAGGGAACCCACTGCTTAAGCCTCAATAAAGCTTGCCTTG
AGTGCTTCAAGTAGTGTGTGCCCGTCTGTTGTGTGACTCTGGTAACTAGAGATCCCTCAGACCCTTTTAG
TCAGTGTGGAAAATCTCTAGCAGTGGCGCCCGAACAGGGACTTGAAAGCGAAAGGGAAACCAGAGGAGCT
CTCTCGACGCAGGACTCGGCTTGCTGAAGCGCGCACGGCAAGAGGCGAGGGGCGGCGACTGGTGAGTACG
CCAAAAATTTTGACTAGCGGAGGCTAGAAGGAGAGAGATGGGTGCGAGAGCGTCAGTATTAAGCGGGGGA
GAATTAGATCGCGATGGGAAAAAATTCGGTTAAGGCCAGGGGGAAAGAAAAAATATAAATTAAAACATAT
AGTATGGGCAAGCAGGGAGCTAGAACGATTCGCAGTTAATCCTGGCCTGTTAGAAACATCAGAAGGCTGT
AGACAAATACTGGGACAGCTACAACCATCCCTTCAGACAGGATCAGAAGAACTTAGATCATTATATAATA
CAGTAGCAACCCTCTATTGTGTGCATCAAAGGATAGAGATAAAAGACACCAAGGAAGCTTTAGACAAGAT
AGAGGAAGAGCAAAACAAAAGTAAGACCACCGCACAGCAAGCGGCCGCTGATCTTCAGACCTGGAGGAGG
AGATATGAGGGACAATTGGAGAAGTGAATTATATAAATATAAAGTAGTAAAAATTGAACCATTAGGAGTA
GCACCCACCAAGGCAAAGAGAAGAGTGGTGCAGAGAGAAAAAAGAGCAGTGGGAATAGGAGCTTTGTTCC
TTGGGTTCTTGGGAGCAGCAGGAAGCACTATGGGCGCAGCGTCAATGACGCTGACGGTACAGGCCAGACA
ATTATTGTCTGGTATAGTGCAGCAGCAGAACAATTTGCTGAGGGCTATTGAGGCGCAACAGCATCTGTTG
CAACTCACAGTCTGGGGCATCAAGCAGCTCCAGGCAAGAATCCTGGCTGTGGAAAGATACCTAAAGGATC
AACAGCTCCTGGGGATTTGGGGTTGCTCTGGAAAACTCATTTGCACCACTGCTGTGCCTTGGAATGCTAG
TTGGAGTAATAAATCTCTGGAACAGATTTGGAATCACACGACCTGGATGGAGTGGGACAGAGAAATTAAC
AATTACACAAGCTTAATACACTCCTTAATTGAAGAATCGCAAAACCAGCAAGAAAAGAATGAACAAGAAT
TATTGGAATTAGATAAATGGGCAAGTTTGTGGAATTGGTTTAACATAACAAATTGGCTGTGGTATATAAA
ATTATTCATAATGATAGTAGGAGGCTTGGTAGGTTTAAGAATAGTTTTTGCTGTACTTTCTATAGTGAAT
AGAGTTAGGCAGGGATATTCACCATTATCGTTTCAGACCCACCTCCCAACCCCGAGGGGACCCGACAGGC
CCGAAGGAATAGAAGAAGAAGGTGGAGAGAGAGACAGAGACAGATCCATTCGATTAGTGAACGGATCTCG
ACGGTATCGGTTAACTTTTAAAAGAAAAGGGGGGATTGGGGGGTACAGTGCAGGGGAAAGAATAGTAGAC
ATAATAGCAACAGACATACAAACTAAAGAATTACAAAAACAAATTACAAAAATTCAAAATTTTATCGATC
ACGAGACTAGCCTCGAGCTGGCTGCAGTAACGCCATTTTGCAAGGCATGGAAAAATACCAAACCAAGAAT
AGAGAAGTTCAGATCAAGGGCGGGTACATGAAAATAGCTAACGTTGGGCCAAACAGGATATCTGCGGTGA
GCAGTTTCGGCCCCGGCCCGGGGCCAAGAACAGATGGTCACCGCAGTTTCGGCCCCGGCCCGAGGCCAAG
AACAGATGGTCCCCAGATATGGCCCAACCCTCAGCAGTTTCTTAAGACCCATCAGATGTTTCCAGGCTCC
CCCAAGGACCTGAAATGACCCTGCGCCTTATTTGAATTAACCAATCAGCCTGCTTCTCGCTTCTGTTCGC
GCGCTTCTGCTTCCCGAGCTCTATAAAAGAGCTCACAACCCCTCACTCGGCGCGCCAGTCCTCCGACAGA
CTGAGTCGGCCGGTCGAATCAAGCTTATCGATACCGTCGACGGATCCGCTAGCCCGCGGTTCGAAATGCC
CATCACTCGGATGCGCATGAGACCCTGGCTAGAGATGCAGATTAATTCCAACCAAATCCCGGGGCTCATC
TGGATTAATAAAGAGGAGATGATCTTCCAGATCCCATGGAAGCATGCTGCCAAGCATGGCTGGGACATCA
ACAAGGATGCCTGTTTGTTCCGGAGCTGGGCCATTCACACAGGCCGATACAAAGCAGGGGAAAAGGAGCC
AGATCCCAAGACGTGGAAGGCCAACTTTCGCTGTGCCATGAACTCCCTGCCAGATATCGAGGAGGTGAAA
GACCAGAGCAGGAACAAGGGCAGCTCAGCTGTGCGAGTGTACCGGATGCTTCCACCTCTCACCAAGAACC
AGAGAAAAGAAAGAAAGTCGAAGTCCAGCCGAGATGCTAAGAGCAAGGCCAAGAGGAAGTCATGTGGGGA
TTCCAGCCCTGATACCTTCTCTGATGGACTCAGCAGCTCCACTCTGCCTGATGACCACAGCAGCTACACA
GTTCCAGGCTACATGCAGGACTTGGAGGTGGAGCAGGCCCTGACTCCAGCACTGTCGCCATGTGCTGTCA
GCAGCACTCTCCCCGACTGGCACATCCCAGTGGAAGTTGTGCCGGACAGCACCAGTGATCTGTACAACTT
CCAGGTGTCACCCATGCCCTCCACCTCTGAAGCTACAACAGATGAGGATGAGGAAGGGAAATTACCTGAG
GACATCATGAAGCTCTTGGAGCAGTCGGAGTGGCAGCCAACAAACGTGGATGGGAAGGGGTACCTACTCA
ATGAACCTGGAGTCCAGCCCACCTCTGTCTATGGAGACTTTAGCTGTAAGGAGGAGCCAGAAATTGACAG
CCCAGGGGGGGATATTGGGCTGAGTCTACAGCGTGTCTTCACAGATCTGAAGAACATGGATGCCACCTGG
CTGGACAGCCTGCTGACCCCAGTCCGGTTGCCCTCCATCCAGGCCATTCCCTGTGCACCGTAGACCGGTC
GGATCCCCCGGGCTGCAGGAATTCGAGCATCTTACCGCCATTTATTCCCATATTTGTTCTGTTTTTCTTG
ATTTGGGTATACATTTAAATGTTAATAAAACAAAATGGTGGGGCAATCATTTACATTTTTAGGGATATGT
AATTACTAGTTCAGGTGTATTGCCACAAGACAAACATGTTAAGAAACTTTCCCGTTATTTACGCTCTGTT
CCTGTTAATCAACCTCTGGATTACAAAATTTGTGAAAGATTGACTGATATTCTTAACTATGTTGCTCCTT
TTACGCTGTGTGGATATGCTGCTTTAATGCCTCTGTATCATGCTATTGCTTCCCGTACGGCTTTCGTTTT
CTCCTCCTTGTATAAATCCTGGTTGCTGTCTCTTTATGAGGAGTTGTGGCCCGTTGTCCGTCAACGTGGC
GTGGTGTGCTCTGTGTTTGCTGACGCAACCCCCACTGGCTGGGGCATTGCCACCACCTGTCAACTCCTTT
CTGGGACTTTCGCTTTCCCCCTCCCGATCGCCACGGCAGAACTCATCGCCGCCTGCCTTGCCCGCTGCTG
GACAGGGGCTAGGTTGCTGGGCACTGATAATTCCGTGGTGTTGTCGGGGAAGCTGACGTCCTTTGCAATT
CGATATCAAGCTGTACCTTCTAGATGTACATGTGGATAAGCGCTTCTAGACCAATGACTTACAAGGCAGC
TGTAGATCTTAGCCACTTTTTAAAAGAAAAGGGGGGACTGGAAGGGCTAATTCACTCCCAACGAAGACAA
GATCTGCTTTTTGCTTGTACTGGGTCTCTCTGGTTAGACCAGATCTGAGCCTGGGAGCTCTCTGGCTAAC
TAGGGAACCCACTGCTTAAGCCTCAATAAAGCTTGCCTTGAGTGCTTCAAGTAGTGTGTGCCCGTCTGTT
GTGTGACTCTGGTAACTAGAGATCCCTCAGACCCTTTTAGTCAGTGTGGAAAATCTCTAGCAGTAGTAGT
TCATGTCATCTTATTATTCAGTATTTATAACTTGCAAAGAAATGAATATCAGAGAGTGAGAGGAACTTGT
TTATTGCAGCTTATAATGGTTACAAATAAAGCAATAGCATCACAAATTTCACAAATAAAGCATTTTTTTC
ACTGCATTCTAGTTGTGGTTTGTCCAAACTCATCAATGTATCTTATCATGTCTGGCTCTAGCTATCCCGC
CCCTAACTCCGCCCATCCCGCCCCTAACTCCGCCCAGTTCCGCCCATTCTCCGCCCCATGGCTGACTAAT
TTTTTTT
