>Addgene plasmid #219244 | SFFV-IRF1-Brd 310 | depositor partial sequence | sequence record 428212 | TF ORF
ATGCCCATCACTCGGATGCGCATGAGACCCTGGCTAGAGATGCAGATTAATTCCAACCAAATCCCGGGGC
TCATCTGGATTAATAAAGAGGAGATGATCTTCCAGATCCCATGGAAGCATGCTGCCAAGCATGGCTGGGA
CATCAACAAGGATGCCTGTTTGTTCCGGAGCTGGGCCATTCACACAGGCCGATACAAAGCAGGGGAAAAG
GAGCCAGATCCCAAGACGTGGAAGGCCAACTTTCGCTGTGCCATGAACTCCCTGCCAGATATCGAGGAGG
TGAAAGACCAGAGCAGGAACAAGGGCAGCTCAGCTGTGCGAGTGTACCGGATGCTTCCACCTCTCACCAA
GAACCAGAGAAAAGAAAGAAAGTCGAAGTCCAGCCGAGATGCTAAGAGCAAGGCCAAGAGGAAGTCATGT
GGGGATTCCAGCCCTGATACCTTCTCTGATGGACTCAGCAGCTCCACTCTGCCTGATGACCACAGCAGCT
ACACAGTTCCAGGCTACATGCAGGACTTGGAGGTGGAGCAGGCCCTGACTCCAGCACTGTCGCCATGTGC
TGTCAGCAGCACTCTCCCCGACTGGCACATCCCAGTGGAAGTTGTGCCGGACAGCACCAGTGATCTGTAC
AACTTCCAGGTGTCACCCATGCCCTCCACCTCTGAAGCTACAACAGATGAGGATGAGGAAGGGAAATTAC
CTGAGGACATCATGAAGCTCTTGGAGCAGTCGGAGTGGCAGCCAACAAACGTGGATGGGAAGGGGTACCT
ACTCAATGAACCTGGAGTCCAGCCCACCTCTGTCTATGGAGACTTTAGCTGTAAGGAGGAGCCAGAAATT
GACAGCCCAGGGGGGGATATTGGGCTGAGTCTACAGCGTGTCTTCACAGATCTGAAGAACATGGATGCCA
CCTGGCTGGACAGCCTGCTGACCCCAGTCCGGTTGCCCTCCATCCAGGCCATTCCCTGTGCACCGTAG
