>Addgene plasmid #219244 | SFFV-IRF1-Brd 310 | depositor partial sequence | sequence record 428213 | Barcode sequence
TGTACATGTGGATAAGCGCT
